Addgene plasmid #47677: pGoldenGate-SE9
Purpose: (Empty Backbone) Binary vector for Arabidopsis transformation with BsaI Golden Gate sites and Kanamycin selection.
Depositing lab: Jose Dinneny. Depositing organization: Carnegie Institution for Science. Publication: A robust family of Golden Gate Agrobacterium vectors for plant synthetic biology. Emami S, Yee MC, Dinneny JR. Front Plant Sci. 2013 Sep 2;4:339. doi: 10.3389/fpls.2013.00339. eCollection 2013. PubMed 24032037.
Backbone
  Vector backbone: pCherry-pickerT
  Vector type: Arabidopsis transformation
  Selectable markers: Kanamycin
Growth in bacteria
  Bacterial resistance: Spectinomycin, 50 μg/mL
  Growth temperature: 37°C
  Growth strain: Top10
  Copy number: Low Copy
Terms and licenses: Academic/Nonprofit Terms; Industry Terms: Not Available to Industry
How to cite: pGoldenGate-SE9 was a gift from Jose Dinneny (Addgene plasmid # 47677 ; http://n2t.net/addgene:47677 ; RRID:Addgene_47677)
