[The description below was written by a language model from this plasmid's Addgene catalogue record and pLannotate feature annotations shown in this document.]
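Description:
pGoldenGate-SE9 is an empty binary vector for Agrobacterium-mediated transformation of Arabidopsis, built on the pCherry-pickerT backbone and designed to receive inserts by BsaI-based Golden Gate assembly. The 6,013-nt plasmid is selected in bacteria with spectinomycin, conferred by an aadA gene, and is catalogued as low copy. Outside the T-DNA, the annotation finds a ColE1/pMB1-type origin for replication in E. coli and a pSa origin. The pSa origin is the type used in small pGreen-style binary vectors for maintenance in Agrobacterium, although no replicase gene is annotated on this plasmid. The backbone also contains short fragments matching sat-1, β-lactamase and a Tn903 transposition protein. These appear to be non-functional remnants of earlier cloning steps.

The T-DNA is bounded by nopaline-type left and right border repeats. Next to the left border sits the plant selection cassette: a NOS promoter driving NeoR/KanR (nptII), followed by a NOS terminator, which gives kanamycin resistance in transformed plants. Further in lies a lacZα fragment with its lac promoter, operator, CAP binding site and a pUC-type multiple cloning site. This arrangement is typical of a blue/white screening cassette that is replaced when an insert is cloned, but the BsaI sites themselves are not annotated, so their exact positions cannot be read from the feature table. A CaMV poly(A) signal lies downstream of this region, where it could terminate assembled transcription units. Near the right border are a T3 promoter and a second set of lac regulatory elements. No plant promoter or gene of interest is present, as expected for an empty backbone into which users assemble their own promoter, coding and tag modules for stable plant expression.
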