Features (pLannotate 1.2.2; 28 found; start..end, strand, type, name):
      3..25      +  misc_feature   LB T-DNA repeat: left border repeat from nopaline C58 T-DNA (truncated)
     57..309     -  terminator     NOS terminator: nopaline synthase terminator and poly(A) signal
    326..1120    -  CDS            NeoR/KanR: aminoglycoside phosphotransferase from Tn5; aph(3')-II (or nptII); confers resistance to neomycin, kanamycin, and G418 (Geneticin®)
   1141..1324    -  promoter       NOS promoter: nopaline synthase promoter NOS promoter
   1509..1608    +  misc_feature   bom (fragment): basis of mobility region from pBR322
   1614..1771    -  CDS            lacZα (fragment): LacZα fragment of β-galactosidase; lacZ fragment
   1768..1824    +  misc_feature   MCS: pUC18/19 multiple cloning site
   1861..1877    -  protein_bind   lac operator: The lac repressor binds to the lac operator to inhibit transcription in E. coli. This inhibition can be relieved by adding lactose or isopropyl-β-D-thiogalactopyranoside (IPTG). lac repressor encoded by lacI
   1885..1915    -  promoter       lac promoter: promoter for the E. coli lac operon
   1930..1951    -  protein_bind   CAP binding site: CAP binding activates transcription in the presence of cAMP. E. coli catabolite activator protein
   1964..2056    -  CDS            lacI (fragment): lac repressor; lacI; The lac repressor binds to the lac operator to inhibit transcription in E. coli. This inhibition can be relieved by adding lactose or isopropyl-β-D-thiogalactopyranoside (IPTG).
   2058..2115    -  rep_origin     RSF ori (fragment): Plasmids containing the RSF 1030 origin of replication can be propagated in E. coli cells that contain additional plasmids with compatible origins.
   2187..2363    +  polyA_signal   CaMV poly(A) signal: cauliflower mosaic virus polyadenylation signal
   2379..2414    -  misc_feature   MCS (fragment): pBluescript multiple cloning site
   2427..2445    -  promoter       T3 promoter: promoter for bacteriophage T3 RNA polymerase
   2490..2506    -  protein_bind   lac operator: The lac repressor binds to the lac operator to inhibit transcription in E. coli. This inhibition can be relieved by adding lactose or isopropyl-β-D-thiogalactopyranoside (IPTG). lac repressor encoded by lacI
   2514..2544    -  promoter       lac promoter: promoter for the E. coli lac operon
   2559..2580    -  protein_bind   CAP binding site: CAP binding activates transcription in the presence of cAMP. E. coli catabolite activator protein
   2593..2685    -  CDS            lacI (fragment): lac repressor; lacI; The lac repressor binds to the lac operator to inhibit transcription in E. coli. This inhibition can be relieved by adding lactose or isopropyl-β-D-thiogalactopyranoside (IPTG).
   2687..2811    -  rep_origin     RSF ori (fragment): Plasmids containing the RSF 1030 origin of replication can be propagated in E. coli cells that contain additional plasmids with compatible origins.
   2819..2843    +  misc_feature   RB T-DNA repeat: right border repeat from nopaline C58 T-DNA
   2934..3522    -  rep_origin     ori: high-copy-number ColE1/pMB1/pBR322/pUC origin of replication
   3616..4401    -  CDS            aadA: S3AD_SHIFL - Experimental evidence at protein level: Swiss-Prot protein existence level 1. Mediates bacterial resistance to the antibiotics streptomycin and spectinomycin. From Shigella flexneri.
   4574..4663    -  CDS            sat-1 (fragment): STA_ECOLX - Protein inferred from homology: Swiss-Prot protein existence level 3. Involved in resistance to streptothricin, a broad-spectrum antibiotic produced by streptomycetes (PubMed:1850404). Detoxifies streptothricin via acetylation of the beta amino group of the first beta-lysyl moiety of streptothricin (By similarity). From Escherichia coli.
   4672..4983    -  CDS            sat-1 (fragment): STA_ECOLX - Protein inferred from homology: Swiss-Prot protein existence level 3. Involved in resistance to streptothricin, a broad-spectrum antibiotic produced by streptomycetes (PubMed:1850404). Detoxifies streptothricin via acetylation of the beta amino group of the first beta-lysyl moiety of streptothricin (By similarity). From Escherichia coli.
   5079..5207    +  CDS            bla(M) (fragment): β-lactamase lacking the signal sequence; bla(M); allows cytosolic expression of β-lactamase
   5347..5448    +  CDS            TRA2_ECOLX (fragment): Protein predicted: Swiss-Prot protein existence level 4. Required for transposition of transposon Tn903. From Escherichia coli.
   5453..5888    +  rep_origin     pSa ori: origin of replication from bacterial plasmid pSa
>Addgene plasmid #47677 | pGoldenGate-SE9 | depositor full sequence | sequence record 68094 | pGoldenGate-SE9 sequence 6013 bps
CTTGGCAGGATATATTGTGGTGTAACGTTGGCGCGCCATCAGCTTGCATGCCGGTCGATCTAGTAACATA
GATGACACCGCGCGCGATAATTTATCCTAGTTTGCGCGCTATATTTTGTTTTCTATCGCGTATTAAATGT
ATAATTGCGGGACTCTAATCATAAAAACCCATCTCATAAATAACGTCATGCATTACATGTTAATTATTAC
ATGCTTAACGTAATTCAACAGAAATTATATGATAATCATCGCAAGACCGGCAACAGGATTCAATCTTAAG
AAACTTTATTGCCAAATGTTTGAACGATCTGCTTGACTCTACCGCTCAGAAGAACTCGTCAAGAAGGCGA
TAGAAGGCGATGCGCTGCGAATCGGGAGCGGCGATACCGTAAAGCACGAGGAAGCGGTCAGCCCATTCGC
CGCCAAGCTCTTCAGCAATATCACGGGTAGCCAACGCTATGTCCTGATAGCGGTCCGCCACACCCAGCCG
GCCACAGTCGATGAATCCAGAAAAGCGGCCATTTTCCACCATGATATTCGGCAAGCAGGCATCGCCATGG
GTCACGACGAGATCATCGCCGTCGGGCATGCGCGCCTTGAGCCTGGCGAACAGTTCGGCTGGCGCGAGCC
CCTGATGCTCTTCGTCCAGATCATCCTGATCGACAAGACCGGCTTCCATCCGAGTACGTGCTCGCTCGAT
GCGATGTTTCGCTTGGTGGTCGAATGGGCAGGTAGCCGGATCAAGCGTATGCAGCCGCCGCATTGCATCA
GCCATGATGGATACTTTCTCGGCAGGAGCAAGGTGAGATGACAGGAGATCCTGCCCCGGCACTTCGCCCA
ATAGCAGCCAGTCCCTTCCCGCTTCAGTGACAACGTCGAGCACAGCTGCGCAAGGAACGCCCGTCGTGGC
CAGCCACGATAGCCGCGCTGCCTCGTCCTGCAGTTCATTCAGGGCACCGGACAGGTCGGTCTTGACAAAA
AGAACCGGGCGCCCCTGCGCTGACAGCCGGAACACGGCGGCATCAGAGCAGCCGATTGTCTGTTGTGCCC
AGTCATAGCCGAATAGCCTCTCCACCCAAGCGGCCGGAGAACCTGCGTGCAATCCATCTTGTTCAATCAT
GCGAAACGATCCAGATCCGGTGCAGATTATTTGGATTGAGAGTGAATATGAGACTCTAATTGGATACCGA
GGGGAATTTATGGAACGTCAGTGGAGCATTTTTGACAAGAAATATTTGCTAGCTGATAGTGACCTTAGGC
GACTTTTGAACGCGCAATAATGGTTTCTGACGTATGTGCTTAGCTCATTAAACTCCAGAAACCCGCGGCT
GAGTGGCTCCTTCAACGTTGCGGTTCTGTCAGTTCCAAACGTAAAACGGCTTGTCCCGCGTCATCGGCGG
GGGTCATAACGTGACTCCCTTAATTCTCCGCTCGAGAGTAAGAGACCCGGATGCCGGGAGCAGACAAGCC
CGTCAGGGCGCGTCAGCGGGTGTTGGCGGGTGTCGGGGCTGGCTTAACTATGCGGCATCAGAGCAGATTG
TACTGAGAGTGCACCATATGCGGTGTGAAATACCGCACAGATGCGTAAGGAGAAAATACCGCATCAGGCG
CCATTCGCCATTCAGGCTGCGCAACTGTTGGGAAGGGCGATCGGTGCGGGCCTCTTCGCTATTACGCCAG
CTGGCGAAAGGGGGATGTGCTGCAAGGCGATTAAGTTGGGTAACGCCAGGGTTTTCCCAGTCACGACGTT
GTAAAACGACGGCCAGTGAATTCGAGCTCGGTACCCGGGGATCCTCTAGAGTCGACCTGCAGGCATGCAG
GCTTGGCGTAATCATGGTCATAGCTGTTTCCTGTGTGAAATTGTTATCCGCTCACAATTCCACACAACAT
ACGAGCCGGAAGCATAAAGTGTAAAGCCTGGGGTGCCTAATGAGTGAGCTAACTCACATTAATTGCGTTG
CGCTCACTGCCCGCTTTCCAGTCGGGAAACCTGTCGTGCCAGCTGCATTAATGAATCGGCCAACGCGCGG
GGAGAGGCGGTTTGCGTATTGGGCGCTCTTCCGCTTCCTCGCTCACTGACTCGCTGCGCTCGGTCGTTCG
GCTGCGGCGAGCGGTATCGGTCTCATGGAAAGCTTGTCGGTACGCTGAAATCACCAGTCTCTCTCTACAA
ATCTATCTCTCTCTATTTTCTCCATAAATAATGTGTGAGTAGTTTCCCGATAAGGGAAATTAGGGTTCTT
ATAGGGTTTCGCTCATGTGTTGAGCATATAAGAAACCCTTAGTATGTATTTGTATTTGTAAAATACTTCT
ATCAATAAAATTTCTAATTCCTAAAACCAAAATCCAGTACTAAAATCCAGATCGATGGGCTAGAGCGGAC
TAGTTCTAGAGCGGCCGCCACCGCGGTGGAGCTCCAGCTTTTGTTCCCTTTAGTGAGGGTTAATTGCGCG
CTTGGCGTAATCATGGTCATAGCTGTTTCCTGTGTGAAATTGTTATCCGCTCACAATTCCACACAACATA
CGAGCCGGAAGCATAAAGTGTAAAGCCTGGGGTGCCTAATGAGTGAGCTAACTCACATTAATTGCGTTGC
GCTCACTGCCCGCTTTCCAGTCGGGAAACCTGTCGTGCCAGCTGCATTAATGAATCGGCCAACGCGCGGG
GAGAGGCGGTTTGCGTATTGGGCGCTCTTCCGCTTCCTCGCTCACTGACTCGCTGCGCTCGGTCGTTCGG
CTGCGGCGAGCGGTATCAGCTCACTCAAAGGCGGTAATACGGTTATCCACAGAATCAGGGGATAACGCAG
GAAAGAACATGAAGGCCTTGACAGGATATATTGGCGGGTAAACTAAGTCGCTGTATGTGTTTGTTTGAGA
TCTCATGTGAGCAAAAGGCCAGCAAAAGGCCAGGAACCGTAAAAAGGCCGCGTTGCTGGCGTTTTTCCAT
AGGCTCCGCCCCCCTGACGAGCATCACAAAAATCGACGCTCAAGTCAGAGGTGGCGAAACCCGACAGGAC
TATAAAGATACCAGGCGTTTCCCCCTGGAAGCTCCCTCGTGCGCTCTCCTGTTCCGACCCTGCCGCTTAC
CGGATACCTGTCCGCCTTTCTCCCTTCGGGAAGCGTGGCGCTTTCTCATAGCTCACGCTGTAGGTATCTC
AGTTCGGTGTAGGTCGTTCGCTCCAAGCTGGGCTGTGTGCACGAACCCCCCGTTCAGCCCGACCGCTGCG
CCTTATCCGGTAACTATCGTCTTGAGTCCAACCCGGTAAGACACGACTTATCGCCACTGGCAGCAGCCAC
TGGTAACAGGATTAGCAGAGCGAGGTATGTAGGCGGTGCTACAGAGTTCTTGAAGTGGTGGCCTAACTAC
GGCTACACTAGAAGAACAGTATTTGGTATCTGCGCTCTGCTGAAGCCAGTTACCTTCGGAAGAAGAGTTG
GTAGCTCTTGATCCGGCAAACAAACCACCGCTGGTAGCGGTGGTTTTTTTGTTTGCAAGCAGCAGATTAC
GCGCAGAAAAAAAGGATCTCAAGAAGATCCTTTGATCTTTTCTACGGGGTCTGACGCTCAGTGGAACGAA
AACTCACGTTAAGGGATTTTGGTCATGAATTCTTGTTAGACATTATTTGCCGACTACCTTGGTGATCTCG
CCTTTCACGTAGTGAACAAATTCTTCCAACTGATCTGCGCGCGAGGCCAAGCGATCTTCTTGTCCAAGAT
AAGCCTGCCTAGCTTCAAGTATGACGGGCTGATACTGGGCCGGCAGGCGCTCCATTGCCCAGTCGGCAGC
GACATCCTTCGGCGCGATTTTGCCGGTTACTGCGCTGTACCAAATGCGGGACAACGTAAGCACTACATTT
CGCTCATCGCCAGCCCAGTCGGGCGGCGAGTTCCATAGCGTTAAGGTTTCATTTAGCGCCTCAAATAGAT
CCTGTTCAGGAACCGGATCAAAGAGTTCCTCCGCCGCTGGACCTACCAAGGCAACGCTATGTTCTCTTGC
TTTTGTCAGCAAGATAGCCAGATCAATGTCGATCGTGGCTGGCTCGAAGATACCTGCAAGAATGTCATTG
CGCTGCCATTCTCCAAATTGCAGTTCGCGCTTAGCTGGATAACGCCACGGAATGATGTCGTCGTGCACAA
CAATGGTGACTTCTACAGCGCGGAGAATCTCGCTCTCTCCAGGGGAAGCCGAAGTTTCCAAAAGGTCGTT
GATCAAAGCTCGCCGCGTTGTTTCATCAAGCCTTACGGTCACCGTAACCAGCAAATCAATATCACTGTGT
GGCTTCAGGCCGCCATCCACTGCGGAGCCGTACAAATGTACGGCCAGCAACGTCGGTTCGAGATGGCGCT
CGATGACGCCAACTACCTCTGATAGTTGAGTCGATACTTCGGCGATCACCGCTTCCCTCATGATGTTTAA
CTCCTGAATTAAGCCGCGCCGCGAAGCGGTGTGGCTTGAATGAATTGTTAGGCGTCATCCTGTGCTCCCG
AGAACCAGTACCAGTACATCGCTGTTTCGTTCGAGACTTGAGGTCTAGTTTTATACGTGAACAGGTCAAT
GCCGCCGAGAGTAAAGCCACATTTGCGTACAAATTGCAGGCAGGTACATTGTTCGTTTGTGTCTCTAATC
GTATGCCAAGGAGCTGTCTGCTTAGTGCCCACTTTTTCGCAAAATTCGATGAGACTGTGCGCGACTCCTT
TGCCTCGGTGCGTGTGCGACACAACAATGTGTTCGATAGAGGCTAGATCGTTCCCATGTTGAGTTGAGTT
CAATCTTCCCGACAAGCTCTTGGTCGATGAATGTGCCATAGCAAGCAGAGTCTTCATCAGAGTCATCATC
CGAGATGTAATCCTTCCGGTAGGGGCTCACACTTCTGGTAGATAGTTCAAAGCCTTGGTCGGATAGGTGC
ACATCGAACACTTCACGAACAATGAAATGGTTCTCAGCATCCAATGTTTCCGCCACCTGCTCAGGGATCA
CCGAAATCTTCATATGACGCCTAACGCCTGGCACAGCGGATCGCAAACCTGGCGCGGCTTTTGGCACAAA
AGGCGTGACAGGTTTGCGAATCCGTTGCTGCCACTTGTTTAATAGACTGGATGGAGGCGGATAAAGTTGC
AGGACCACTTCTGCGCTCGGCCCTTCCGGCTGGCTGGTTTATTGCTGATAAATCTGGAGCCGGTGAGCGT
GGATCTCGCGGTATCATTGCAGCACTGCCATGATGATATATTTTTATCTTGTGCAATGTAACATCAGAGA
TTTTGAGACACAACGTGGCTTTGTTGAATAAATCGAACTTTTGCTGAGTTGAAGGATCAGATCACGCATC
TTCCCGACAACGCAGACCGTTCCGTGGCAAAGCAAAAGTTCAAAATCACCAACTGGTCCACCTACAACAA
AGCTCTCATCAACCGTGGCTCCCTCACTTTCTGGCTGGATGATGGGGCGATTCAGGCGATCCCCATCCAA
CAGCCCGCCGTCGAGCGGGCTTTTTTATCCCCGGAAGCCTGTGGATAGAGGGTAGTTATCCACGTGAAAC
CGCTAATGCCCCGCAAAGCCTTGATTCACGGGGCTTTCCGGCCCGCTCCAAAAACTATCCACGTGAAATC
GCTAATCAGGGTACGTGAAATCGCTAATCGGAGTACGTGAAATCGCTAATAAGGTCACGTGAAATCGCTA
ATCAAAAAGGCACGTGAGAACGCTAATAGCCCTTTCAGATCAACAGCTTGCAAACACCCCTCGCTCCGGC
AAGTAGTTACAGCAAGTAGTATGTTCAATTAGCTTTTCAATTATGAATATATATATCAATTATTGGTCGC
CCTTGGCTTGTGGACAATGCGCTACGCGCACCGGCTCCGCCCGTGGACAACCGCAAGCGGTTGCCCACCG
TCGAGCGCCTTTGCCCACAACCCGGCGGCCGGCCGCAACAGATCGTTTTATAAATTTTTTTTTTTGAAAA
AGAAAAAGCCCGAAAGGCGGCAACCTCTCGGGCTTCTGGATTTCCGATCCCCGGAATTAGACT
