>Addgene plasmid #47677 | pGoldenGate-SE9 | addgene partial sequence | sequence record 70483 | T3 5'-GCAATTAACCCTCACTAAAGG-3'
GCGGCCGCTCTAGAACTAGTCCGCTCTAGCCCATCGATCTGGATTTTAGTACTGGATTTTGGTTTTAGGA
ATTAGAAATTTTATTGATAGAAGTATTTTACAAATACAAATACATACTAAGGGTTTCTTATATGCTCAAC
ACATGAGCGAAACCCTATAAGAACCCTAATTTCCCTTATCGGGAAACTACTCACACATTATTTATGGAGA
AAATAGAGAGAGATAGATTTGTAGAGAGAGACTGGTGATTTCAGCGTACCGACAAGCTTTCCATGAGACC
GATACCGCTCGCCGCAGCCGAACGACCGAGCGCAGCGAGTCAGTGAGCGAGGAAGCGGAAGAGCGCCCAA
TACGCAAACCGCCTCTCCCCGCGCGTTGGCCGATTCATTAATGCAGCTGGCACGACAGGTTTCCCGACTG
GAAAGCGGGCAGTGAGCGCAACGCAATTAATGTGAGTTAGCTCACTCATTAGGCACCCCAGGCTTTACAC
TTTATGCTTCCGGCTCGTATGTTGTGTGGAATTGTGAGCGGATAACAATTTCACACAGGAAACAGCTATG
ACCATGATTACGCCAAGCCTGCATGCCTGCAGGTCGACTCTAGAGGATCCCCGGGTACCGAGCTCGAATT
CACTGGCCGTCGTTTTACAACGTCGTGACTGGGAAAACCCTGGCGTTACCCAACTTAATCGCCTTGCAGC
ACATCCCCCTTTCGCCAGCTGGCGTAATAGCGAAGAGGCCCGCACCGATCGCCCTTCCCAACAGTTGCGC
AGCCTGAATGGCGAATGGCGCCTGATGCGGTATTTTCTCCTTACGCATCTGTGCGGTATTTCACACCGCA
TATGGTGCACTCTCAGTACAATCTGCTCTGATGCCGCATAGTTAAGCCAGCCCCGACACCCGCCAACACC
CGCTGACGCGCCCTGACGGGCT
