>Addgene plasmid #47677 | pGoldenGate-SE9 | addgene partial sequence | sequence record 70486 | Neo-R 5'-GCCCAGTCATAGCCGAATAG-3'
ATCATGCGAAACGATCCAGATCCGGTGCAGATTATTTGGATTGAGAGTGAATATGAGACTCTAATTGGAT
ACCGAGGGGAATTTATGGAACGTCAGTGGAGCATTTTTGACAAGAAATATTTGCTAGCTGATAGTGACCT
TAGGCGACTTTTGAACGCGCAATAATGGTTTCTGACGTATGTGCTTAGCTCATTAAACTCCAGAAACCCG
CGGCTGAGTGGCTCCTTCAACGTTGCGGTTCTGTCAGTTCCAAACGTAAAACGGCTTGTCCCGCGTCATC
GGCGGGGGTCATAACGTGACTCCCTTAATTCTCCGCTCGAGAGTAAGAGACCCGGATGCCGGGAGCAGAC
AAGCCCGTCAGGGCGCGTCAGCGGGTGTTGGCGGGTGTCGGGGCTGGCTTAACTATGCGGCATCAGAGCA
GATTGTACTGAGAGTGCACCATATGCGGTGTGAAATACCGCACAGATGCGTAAGGAGAAAATACCGCATC
AGGCGCCATTCGCCATTCAGGCTGCGCAACTGTTGGGAAGGGCGATCGGTGCGGGCCTCTTCGCTATTAC
GCCAGCTGGCGAAAGGGGGATGTGCTGCAAGGCGATTAAGTTGGGTAACGCCAGGGTTTTCCCAGTCACG
ACGTTGTAAAACGACGGCCAGTGAATTCGAGCTCGGTACCCGGGGATCCTCTAGAGTCGACCTGCAGGCA
TGCAGGCTTGGCGTAATCATGGTCATAGCTGTTTCCTGTGTGAAATTGTTATCCGCTCACAATTCCACAC
AACATACGAGCCGGAAGCATAAAGTGTAAAGCCTGGGGTGCCTAATGAGTGAGCTAACTCACATTAATTG
CGTTGCGCTCACTGCCCGCTTTCCAGTCGGGAAACCTGTCGTGCCAGCTGCATTAATGAATCGGCCAACG
CGCGGG
